>Addgene plasmid #127357 | pENTR_L1-BirA(R118G)-NES-YFP-STOP-L2 | depositor full sequence | sequence record 243658 | pENTR_L1-BirA(R118G)-NES-YFP-STOP-L2 sequence 4367 bps
TAAGGGCCCAAGGGTGGGCGCGCCGACCCAGCTTTCTTGTACAAAGTTGGCATTATAAGAAAGCATTGCT
TATCAATTTGTTGCAACGAACAGGTCACTATCAGTCAAAATAAAATCATTATTTGCCATCCAGCTGATAT
CCCCTATAGTGAGTCGTATTACATGGTCATAGCTGTTTCCTGGCAGCTCTGGCCCGTGTCTCAAAATCTC
TGATGTTACATTGCACAAGATAAAAATATATCATCATGAACAATAAAACTGTCTGCTTACATAAACAGTA
ATACAAGGGGTGTTATGAGCCATATTCAACGGGAAACGTCGAGGCCGCGATTAAATTCCAACATGGATGC
TGATTTATATGGGTATAAATGGGCTCGCGATAATGTCGGGCAATCAGGTGCGACAATCTATCGCTTGTAT
GGGAAGCCCGATGCGCCAGAGTTGTTTCTGAAACATGGCAAAGGTAGCGTTGCCAATGATGTTACAGATG
AGATGGTCAGACTAAACTGGCTGACGGAATTTATGCCTCTTCCGACCATCAAGCATTTTATCCGTACTCC
TGATGATGCATGGTTACTCACCACTGCGATCCCCGGAAAAACAGCATTCCAGGTATTAGAAGAATATCCT
GATTCAGGTGAAAATATTGTTGATGCGCTGGCAGTGTTCCTGCGCCGGTTGCATTCGATTCCTGTTTGTA
ATTGTCCTTTTAACAGCGATCGCGTATTTCGTCTCGCTCAGGCGCAATCACGAATGAATAACGGTTTGGT
TGATGCGAGTGATTTTGATGACGAGCGTAATGGCTGGCCTGTTGAACAAGTCTGGAAAGAAATGCATAAA
CTTTTGCCATTCTCACCGGATTCAGTCGTCACTCATGGTGATTTCTCACTTGATAACCTTATTTTTGACG
AGGGGAAATTAATAGGTTGTATTGATGTTGGACGAGTCGGAATCGCAGACCGATACCAGGATCTTGCCAT
CCTATGGAACTGCCTCGGTGAGTTTTCTCCTTCATTACAGAAACGGCTTTTTCAAAAATATGGTATTGAT
AATCCTGATATGAATAAATTGCAGTTTCATTTGATGCTCGATGAGTTTTTCTAATCAGAATTGGTTAATT
GGTTGTAACACTGGCAGAGCATTACGCTGACTTGACGGGACGGCGCAAGCTCATGACCAAAATCCCTTAA
CGTGAGTTACGCGTCGTTCCACTGAGCGTCAGACCCCGTAGAAAAGATCAAAGGATCTTCTTGAGATCCT
TTTTTTCTGCGCGTAATCTGCTGCTTGCAAACAAAAAAACCACCGCTACCAGCGGTGGTTTGTTTGCCGG
ATCAAGAGCTACCAACTCTTTTTCCGAAGGTAACTGGCTTCAGCAGAGCGCAGATACCAAATACTGTCCT
TCTAGTGTAGCCGTAGTTAGGCCACCACTTCAAGAACTCTGTAGCACCGCCTACATACCTCGCTCTGCTA
ATCCTGTTACCAGTGGCTGCTGCCAGTGGCGATAAGTCGTGTCTTACCGGGTTGGACTCAAGACGATAGT
TACCGGATAAGGCGCAGCGGTCGGGCTGAACGGGGGGTTCGTGCACACAGCCCAGCTTGGAGCGAACGAC
CTACACCGAACTGAGATACCTACAGCGTGAGCATTGAGAAAGCGCCACGCTTCCCGAAGGGAGAAAGGCG
GACAGGTATCCGGTAAGCGGCAGGGTCGGAACAGGAGAGCGCACGAGGGAGCTTCCAGGGGGAAACGCCT
GGTATCTTTATAGTCCTGTCGGGTTTCGCCACCTCTGACTTGAGCGTCGATTTTTGTGATGCTCGTCAGG
GGGGCGGAGCCTATGGAAAAACGCCAGCAACGCGGCCTTTTTACGGTTCCTGGCCTTTTGCTGGCCTTTT
GCTCACATGTTCTTTCCTGCGTTATCCCCTGATTCTGTGGATAACCGTATTACCGCCTTTGAGTGAGCTG
ATACCGCTCGCCGCAGCCGAACGACCGAGCGCAGCGAGTCAGTGAGCGAGGAAGCGGAAGAGCGCCCAAT
ACGCAAACCGCCTCTCCCCGCGCGTTGGCCGATTCATTAATGCAGCTGGCACGACAGGTTTCCCGACTGG
AAAGCGGGCAGTGAGCGCAACGCAATTAATACGCGTACCGCTAGCCAGGAAGAGTTTGTAGAAACGCAAA
AAGGCCATCCGTCAGGATGGCCTTCTGCTTAGTTTGATGCCTGGCAGTTTATGGCGGGCGTCCTGCCCGC
CACCCTCCGGGCCGTTGCTTCACAACGTTCAAATCCGCTCCCGGCGGATTTGTCCTACTCAGGAGAGCGT
TCACCGACAAACAACAGATAAAACGAAAGGCCCAGTCTTCCGACTGAGCCTTTCGTTTTATTTGATGCCT
GGCAGTTCCCTACTCTCGCGTTAACGCTAGCATGGATGTTTTCCCAGTCACGACGTTGTAAAACGACGGC
CAGTCTTAAGCTCGGGCCCCAAATAATGATTTTATTTTGACTGATAGTGACCTGTTCGTTGCAACAAATT
GATGAGCAATGCTTTTTTATAATGCCAACTTTGTACAAAAAAGCAGGCTCCGCGGCCGCATGGGCAAGCC
CATCCCCAACCCCCTGCTGGGCCTGGACAGCACCGCTAGCAAGGATAACACCGTGCCCCTGAAACTGATT
GCTCTGCTGGCTAATGGCGAGTTCCATAGTGGCGAACAGCTGGGAGAAACCCTGGGCATGTCCAGGGCCG
CTATCAACAAGCACATTCAGACTCTGCGCGACTGGGGCGTGGACGTGTTCACCGTGCCCGGAAAGGGCTA
CTCTCTGCCCGAGCCTATCCAGCTGCTGAACGCTAAACAGATTCTGGGACAGCTGGACGGCGGGAGCGTG
GCAGTCCTGCCTGTGATCGACTCCACCAATCAGTACCTGCTGGATCGAATCGGCGAGCTGAAGAGTGGGG
ATGCTTGCATTGCAGAATATCAGCAGGCAGGAAGAGGAGGGAGAGGGAGGAAATGGTTCTCTCCTTTTGG
AGCTAACCTGTACCTGAGTATGTTTTGGCGCCTGGAGCAGGGACCAGCAGCAATCGGCCTGAGCCTGGTC
ATCGGAATTGTCATGGCAGAAGTGCTGCGAAAGCTGGGAGCAGACAAGGTGCGAGTCAAATGGCCCAATG
ACCTGTATCTGCAGGATAGAAAGCTGGCAGGCATCCTGGTGGAGCTGACCGGAAAAACAGGCGATGCTGC
ACAGATCGTCATTGGCGCCGGGATTAACATGGCTATGAGGCGCGTGGAGGAAAGCGTGGTCAATCAGGGC
TGGATCACACTGCAGGAAGCAGGGATTAACCTGGACAGGAATACTCTGGCCGCTATGCTGATCCGAGAGC
TGCGGGCAGCCCTGGAACTGTTCGAGCAGGAAGGCCTGGCTCCATATCTGTCACGGTGGGAGAAGCTGGA
TAACTTCATCAATAGACCCGTGAAGCTGATCATTGGGGACAAAGAGATTTTCGGGATTAGCCGGGGAATT
GATAAACAGGGAGCCCTGCTGCTGGAACAGGACGGAATTATCAAACCCTGGATGGGCGGAGAAATCAGTC
TGCGGTCTGCCGAAAAGCTGCAGCTGCCTCCCCTGGAGCGCCTGACCCTGGACGGAGGCGGTGGAAGCGG
CGGAGGTTCCATGGTGAGCAAGGGCGAGGAGCTGTTCACCGGGGTGGTGCCCATCCTGGTCGAGCTGGAC
GGCGACGTAAACGGCCACAAGTTCAGCGTGTCCGGCGAGGGCGAGGGCGATGCCACCTACGGCAAGCTGA
CCCTGAAGTTCATCTGCACCACCGGCAAGCTGCCCGTGCCCTGGCCCACCCTCGTGACCACCTTCGGCTA
CGGCCTGCAGTGCTTCGCCCGCTACCCCGACCACATGAAGCAGCACGACTTCTTCAAGTCCGCCATGCCC
GAAGGCTACGTCCAGGAGCGCACCATCTTCTTCAAGGACGACGGCAACTACAAGACCCGCGCCGAGGTGA
AGTTCGAGGGCGACACCCTGGTGAACCGCATCGAGCTGAAGGGCATCGACTTCAAGGAGGACGGCAACAT
CCTGGGGCACAAGCTGGAGTACAACTACAACAGCCACAACGTCTATATCATGGCCGACAAGCAGAAGAAC
GGCATCAAGGTGAACTTCAAGATCCGCCACAACATCGAGGACGGCAGCGTGCAGCTCGCCGACCACTACC
AGCAGAACACCCCCATCGGCGACGGCCCCGTGCTGCTGCCCGACAACCACTACCTGAGCTACCAGTCCGC
CCTGAGCAAAGACCCCAACGAGAAGCGCGATCACATGGTCCTGCTGGAGTTCGTGACCGCCGCCGGGATC
ACTCTCGGCATGGACGAGCTGTACAAG
Features (pLannotate 1.2.2; 12 found; start..end, strand, type, name):
     26..125     -  protein_bind   attL2: mutant version of attL; recombination site for the Gateway® LR reaction LR Clonase™
    143..161     -  promoter       T7 promoter: promoter for bacteriophage T7 RNA polymerase
    295..1104    +  CDS            KanR: aminoglycoside phosphotransferase; aph(3')-Ia; confers resistance to kanamycin in bacteria or G418 (Geneticin®) in eukaryotes
   1251..1839    +  rep_origin     ori: high-copy-number ColE1/pMB1/pBR322/pUC origin of replication
   2022..2114    +  CDS            lacI (fragment): lac repressor; lacI; The lac repressor binds to the lac operator to inhibit transcription in E. coli. This inhibition can be relieved by adding lactose or isopropyl-β-D-thiogalactopyranoside (IPTG).
   2169..2196    -  terminator     rrnB T2 terminator: transcription terminator T2 from the E. coli rrnB gene
   2328..2371    +  terminator     rrnB T1 terminator: Escherichia coli rrnB; transcription terminator T1 from the E. coli rrnB gene
   2418..2454    -  CDS            lacZα (fragment): LacZα fragment of β-galactosidase; lacZ fragment
   2470..2569    +  protein_bind   attL1: mutant version of attL; recombination site for the Gateway® LR reaction LR Clonase™
   2643..3587    +  CDS            TurboID: mutant of the E. coli biotin ligase BioID engineered for improved catalytic efficiency (Branon et al., 2018)
   3594..3620    +  CDS            NES: nuclear export signal from the HIV Rev protein (Fischer et al., 1995)
   3651..3       +  CDS            EYFP (across the origin): enhanced YFP mammalian codon-optimized
