>Addgene plasmid #127357 | pENTR_L1-BirA(R118G)-NES-YFP-STOP-L2 | addgene full sequence | sequence record 246286 | Addgene NGS Result
GGCAAGCCCATCCCCAACCCCCTGCTGGGCCTGGACAGCACCGCTAGCAAGGATAACACCGTGCCCCTGA
AACTGATTGCTCTGCTGGCTAATGGCGAGTTCCATAGTGGCGAACAGCTGGGAGAAACCCTGGGCATGTC
CAGGGCCGCTATCAACAAGCACATTCAGACTCTGCGCGACTGGGGCGTGGACGTGTTCACCGTGCCCGGA
AAGGGCTACTCTCTGCCCGAGCCTATCCAGCTGCTGAACGCTAAACAGATTCTGGGACAGCTGGACGGCG
GGAGCGTGGCAGTCCTGCCTGTGATCGACTCCACCAATCAGTACCTGCTGGATCGAATCGGCGAGCTGAA
GAGTGGGGATGCTTGCATTGCAGAATATCAGCAGGCAGGAAGAGGAGGGAGAGGGAGGAAATGGTTCTCT
CCTTTTGGAGCTAACCTGTACCTGAGTATGTTTTGGCGCCTGGAGCAGGGACCAGCAGCAATCGGCCTGA
GCCTGGTCATCGGAATTGTCATGGCAGAAGTGCTGCGAAAGCTGGGAGCAGACAAGGTGCGAGTCAAATG
GCCCAATGACCTGTATCTGCAGGATAGAAAGCTGGCAGGCATCCTGGTGGAGCTGACCGGAAAAACAGGC
GATGCTGCACAGATCGTCATTGGCGCCGGGATTAACATGGCTATGAGGCGCGTGGAGGAAAGCGTGGTCA
ATCAGGGCTGGATCACACTGCAGGAAGCAGGGATTAACCTGGACAGGAATACTCTGGCCGCTATGCTGAT
CCGAGAGCTGCGGGCAGCCCTGGAACTGTTCGAGCAGGAAGGCCTGGCTCCATATCTGTCACGGTGGGAG
AAGCTGGATAACTTCATCAATAGACCCGTGAAGCTGATCATTGGGGACAAAGAGATTTTCGGGATTAGCC
GGGGAATTGATAAACAGGGAGCCCTGCTGCTGGAACAGGACGGAATTATCAAACCCTGGATGGGCGGAGA
AATCAGTCTGCGGTCTGCCGAAAAGCTGCAGCTGCCTCCCCTGGAGCGCCTGACCCTGGACGGAGGCGGT
GGAAGCGGCGGAGGTTCCATGGTGAGCAAGGGCGAGGAGCTGTTCACCGGGGTGGTGCCCATCCTGGTCG
AGCTGGACGGCGACGTAAACGGCCACAAGTTCAGCGTGTCCGGCGAGGGCGAGGGCGATGCCACCTACGG
CAAGCTGACCCTGAAGTTCATCTGCACCACCGGCAAGCTGCCCGTGCCCTGGCCCACCCTCGTGACCACC
TTCGGCTACGGCCTGCAGTGCTTCGCCCGCTACCCCGACCACATGAAGCAGCACGACTTCTTCAAGTCCG
CCATGCCCGAAGGCTACGTCCAGGAGCGCACCATCTTCTTCAAGGACGACGGCAACTACAAGACCCGCGC
CGAGGTGAAGTTCGAGGGCGACACCCTGGTGAACCGCATCGAGCTGAAGGGCATCGACTTCAAGGAGGAC
GGCAACATCCTGGGGCACAAGCTGGAGTACAACTACAACAGCCACAACGTCTATATCATGGCCGACAAGC
AGAAGAACGGCATCAAGGTGAACTTCAAGATCCGCCACAACATCGAGGACGGCAGCGTGCAGCTCGCCGA
CCACTACCAGCAGAACACCCCCATCGGCGACGGCCCCGTGCTGCTGCCCGACAACCACTACCTGAGCTAC
CAGTCCGCCCTGAGCAAAGACCCCAACGAGAAGCGCGATCACATGGTCCTGCTGGAGTTCGTGACCGCCG
CCGGGATCACTCTCGGCATGGACGAGCTGTACAAGTAAGGGCCCAAGGGTGGGCGCGCCGACCCAGCTTT
CTTGTACAAAGTTGGCATTATAAGAAAGCATTGCTTATCAATTTGTTGCAACGAACAGGTCACTATCAGT
CAAAATAAAATCATTATTTGCCATCCAGCTGATATCCCCTATAGTGAGTCGTATTACATGGTCATAGCTG
TTTCCTGGCAGCTCTGGCCCGTGTCTCAAAATCTCTGATGTTACATTGCACAAGATAAAAATATATCATC
ATGAACAATAAAACTGTCTGCTTACATAAACAGTAATACAAGGGGTGTTATGAGCCATATTCAACGGGAA
ACGTCGAGGCCGCGATTAAATTCCAACATGGATGCTGATTTATATGGGTATAAATGGGCTCGCGATAATG
TCGGGCAATCAGGTGCGACAATCTATCGCTTGTATGGGAAGCCCGATGCGCCAGAGTTGTTTCTGAAACA
TGGCAAAGGTAGCGTTGCCAATGATGTTACAGATGAGATGGTCAGACTAAACTGGCTGACGGAATTTATG
CCTCTTCCGACCATCAAGCATTTTATCCGTACTCCTGATGATGCATGGTTACTCACCACTGCGATCCCCG
GAAAAACAGCATTCCAGGTATTAGAAGAATATCCTGATTCAGGTGAAAATATTGTTGATGCGCTGGCAGT
GTTCCTGCGCCGGTTGCATTCGATTCCTGTTTGTAATTGTCCTTTTAACAGCGATCGCGTATTTCGTCTC
GCTCAGGCGCAATCACGAATGAATAACGGTTTGGTTGATGCGAGTGATTTTGATGACGAGCGTAATGGCT
GGCCTGTTGAACAAGTCTGGAAAGAAATGCATAAACTTTTGCCATTCTCACCGGATTCAGTCGTCACTCA
TGGTGATTTCTCACTTGATAACCTTATTTTTGACGAGGGGAAATTAATAGGTTGTATTGATGTTGGACGA
GTCGGAATCGCAGACCGATACCAGGATCTTGCCATCCTATGGAACTGCCTCGGTGAGTTTTCTCCTTCAT
TACAGAAACGGCTTTTTCAAAAATATGGTATTGATAATCCTGATATGAATAAATTGCAGTTTCATTTGAT
GCTCGATGAGTTTTTCTAATCAGAATTGGTTAATTGGTTGTAACACTGGCAGAGCATTACGCTGACTTGA
CGGGACGGCGCAAGCTCATGACCAAAATCCCTTAACGTGAGTTACGCGTCGTTCCACTGAGCGTCAGACC
CCGTAGAAAAGATCAAAGGATCTTCTTGAGATCCTTTTTTTCTGCGCGTAATCTGCTGCTTGCAAACAAA
AAAACCACCGCTACCAGCGGTGGTTTGTTTGCCGGATCAAGAGCTACCAACTCTTTTTCCGAAGGTAACT
GGCTTCAGCAGAGCGCAGATACCAAATACTGTTCTTCTAGTGTAGCCGTAGTTAGGCCACCACTTCAAGA
ACTCTGTAGCACCGCCTACATACCTCGCTCTGCTAATCCTGTTACCAGTGGCTGCTGCCAGTGGCGATAA
GTCGTGTCTTACCGGGTTGGACTCAAGACGATAGTTACCGGATAAGGCGCAGCGGTCGGGCTGAACGGGG
GGTTCGTGCACACAGCCCAGCTTGGAGCGAACGACCTACACCGAACTGAGATACCTACAGCGTGAGCTAT
GAGAAAGCGCCACGCTTCCCGAAGGGAGAAAGGCGGACAGGTATCCGGTAAGCGGCAGGGTCGGAACAGG
AGAGCGCACGAGGGAGCTTCCAGGGGGAAACGCCTGGTATCTTTATAGTCCTGTCGGGTTTCGCCACCTC
TGACTTGAGCGTCGATTTTTGTGATGCTCGTCAGGGGGGCGGAGCCTATGGAAAAACGCCAGCAACGCGG
CCTTTTTACGGTTCCTGGCCTTTTGCTGGCCTTTTGCTCACATGTTCTTTCCTGCGTTATCCCCTGATTC
TGTGGATAACCGTATTACCGCCTTTGAGTGAGCTGATACCGCTCGCCGCAGCCGAACGACCGAGCGCAGC
GAGTCAGTGAGCGAGGAAGCGGAAGAGCGCCCAATACGCAAACCGCCTCTCCCCGCGCGTTGGCCGATTC
ATTAATGCAGCTGGCACGACAGGTTTCCCGACTGGAAAGCGGGCAGTGAGCGCAACGCAATTAATACGCG
TACCGCTAGCCAGGAAGAGTTTGTAGAAACGCAAAAAGGCCATCCGTCAGGATGGCCTTCTGCTTAGTTT
GATGCCTGGCAGTTTATGGCGGGCGTCCTGCCCGCCACCCTCCGGGCCGTTGCTTCACAACGTTCAAATC
CGCTCCCGGCGGATTTGTCCTACTCAGGAGAGCGTTCACCGACAAACAACAGATAAAACGAAAGGCCCAG
TCTTCCGACTGAGCCTTTCGTTTTATTTGATGCCTGGCAGTTCCCTACTCTCGCGTTAACGCTAGCATGG
ATGTTTTCCCAGTCACGACGTTGTAAAACGACGGCCAGTCTTAAGCTCGGGCCCCAAATAATGATTTTAT
TTTGACTGATAGTGACCTGTTCGTTGCAACAAATTGATGAGCAATGCTTTTTTATAATGCCAACTTTGTA
CAAAAAAGCAGGCTCCGCGGCCGCATG
Features (pLannotate 1.2.2; 12 found; start..end, strand, type, name):
     61..1005    +  CDS            TurboID: mutant of the E. coli biotin ligase BioID engineered for improved catalytic efficiency (Branon et al., 2018)
   1012..1038    +  CDS            NES: nuclear export signal from the HIV Rev protein (Fischer et al., 1995)
   1069..1788    +  CDS            EYFP: enhanced YFP mammalian codon-optimized
   1811..1910    -  protein_bind   attL2: mutant version of attL; recombination site for the Gateway® LR reaction LR Clonase™
   1928..1946    -  promoter       T7 promoter: promoter for bacteriophage T7 RNA polymerase
   2080..2889    +  CDS            KanR: aminoglycoside phosphotransferase; aph(3')-Ia; confers resistance to kanamycin in bacteria or G418 (Geneticin®) in eukaryotes
   3036..3624    +  rep_origin     ori: high-copy-number ColE1/pMB1/pBR322/pUC origin of replication
   3807..3899    +  CDS            lacI (fragment): lac repressor; lacI; The lac repressor binds to the lac operator to inhibit transcription in E. coli. This inhibition can be relieved by adding lactose or isopropyl-β-D-thiogalactopyranoside (IPTG).
   3954..3981    -  terminator     rrnB T2 terminator: transcription terminator T2 from the E. coli rrnB gene
   4113..4156    +  terminator     rrnB T1 terminator: Escherichia coli rrnB; transcription terminator T1 from the E. coli rrnB gene
   4203..4239    -  CDS            lacZα (fragment): LacZα fragment of β-galactosidase; lacZ fragment
   4255..4354    +  protein_bind   attL1: mutant version of attL; recombination site for the Gateway® LR reaction LR Clonase™
