[The description below was written by a language model from this plasmid's Addgene catalogue record and pLannotate feature annotations shown in this document.]
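Description:
pENTR_L1-BirA(R118G)-NES-YFP-STOP-L2 is a 4,367 bp Gateway entry clone built on the pENTR backbone. It carries no promoter for the insert and is meant to donate its cassette to a destination vector, where a promoter of choice drives expression. It is maintained in E. coli through a high-copy ColE1/pUC-type origin and selected with kanamycin via an aph(3')-Ia resistance gene. The backbone also carries rrnB T1 and T2 terminators upstream of attL1, which insulate the cloning region from read-through transcription. Other backbone remnants are a T7 promoter beyond attL2 and short lacI and lacZα fragments.

Between attL1 and attL2 lies a single open reading frame encoding the promiscuous biotin ligase BirA* (E. coli BirA with the R118G mutation, human codon-optimized). According to the catalogue, it has an N-terminal V5 tag and is followed by a nuclear export signal (annotated as the HIV Rev type), a GS linker, YFP and a stop codon. The automated annotation labels the ligase as TurboID. This most likely reflects sequence similarity between these related BirA variants, since the name and catalogue fields both identify the insert as the R118G BioID enzyme. The V5 tag is not called in either feature table. The two sequence records, one from the depositor and one from repository sequencing, contain the same features and differ only in their start coordinate.

An LR reaction moves the fusion into an expression vector. There the NES keeps the ligase in the cytosol and YFP reports its expression and localization. The associated work concerns proximity labeling in Arabidopsis, which suggests the construct serves as a cytosolic BirA* labeling enzyme for such experiments, although the record does not state its exact role.
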