Addgene plasmid #127357: pENTR_L1-BirA(R118G)-NES-YFP-STOP-L2
Purpose: gateway entry vector for expressing cytosolic BirA* (R118G)-YFP under a promoter of choice
Depositing lab: Dominique Bergmann. Publication: Proximity labeling of protein complexes and cell type-specific organellar proteomes in Arabidopsis enabled by TurboID. Mair A, Xu SL, Branon TC, Ting AY, Bergmann DC. Elife. 2019 Sep 19;8. pii: 47864. doi: 10.7554/eLife.47864. PubMed 31535972.
Backbone
  Vector backbone: pENTR
  Total vector size (bp): 4367
  Vector type: gateway entry vector
Growth in bacteria
  Bacterial resistance: Kanamycin, 50 μg/mL
  Growth temperature: 37°C
  Growth strain: DH5alpha
  Copy number: High Copy
Gene/Insert
  Gene/Insert name: BirA* (R118G mutant)
  Species: BirA from E. coli, codon optimized for human and mutated
  Insert size (bp): 957
  Mutation: R118G
  Promoter: no promoter
  Tag / fusion protein: V5 (N terminal on insert); NES (C terminal on insert); GS linker (C terminal on insert); YFP (C terminal on insert)
  Cloning method: Unknown
  Sequencing primers: 5′ M13 fw; 3′ M13 rv
Resource information
  A portion of this plasmid was derived from a plasmid made by: BirA* was obtained from Alice Ting's lab at Stanford University (cloned from V5-hBirA(R118G)-NES_pCDNA3).
Terms and licenses: Academic/Nonprofit Terms; Industry Terms: Not Available to Industry
How to cite: pENTR_L1-BirA(R118G)-NES-YFP-STOP-L2 was a gift from Dominique Bergmann (Addgene plasmid # 127357 ; http://n2t.net/addgene:127357 ; RRID:Addgene_127357)
